Addgene plasmid #140540: RAD21 C-tag CRISPR
Purpose: RAD21 tagging CRISPR
Depositing lab: Masato Kanemaki. Publication: The auxin-inducible degron 2 technology provides sharp degradation control in yeast, mammalian cells, and mice. Yesbolatova A, Saito Y, Kitamoto N, Makino-Itou H, Ajima R, Nakano R, Nakaoka H, Fukui K, Gamo K, Tominari Y, Takeuchi H, Saga Y, Hayashi KI, Kanemaki MT. Nat Commun. 2020 Nov 11;11(1):5701. doi: 10.1038/s41467-020-19532-z. PubMed 33177522.
Backbone
  Vector backbone: pX330
  Vector type: CRISPR
Growth in bacteria
  Bacterial resistance: Ampicillin, 100 μg/mL
  Growth temperature: 37°C
  Growth strain: DH5alpha
  Copy number: High Copy
Gene/Insert
  Gene/Insert name: RAD21 (alt name: MGS; HR21; MCD1; NXP1; SCC1; CDLS4; hHR21; HRAD21)
  Species: H. sapiens (human)
  Entrez Gene: RAD21 (a.k.a. CDLS4, HR21, HRAD21, MCD1, MGS, NXP1, SCC1, hHR21)
Terms and licenses: Academic/Nonprofit Terms; Industry Terms: Not Available to Industry
How to cite: RAD21 C-tag CRISPR was a gift from Masato Kanemaki (Addgene plasmid # 140540 ; http://n2t.net/addgene:140540 ; RRID:Addgene_140540)
