[The description below was written by a language model from this plasmid's Addgene catalogue record and pLannotate feature annotations shown in this document.]
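Description:
RAD21 C-tag CRISPR is a pX330-based, all-in-one CRISPR/Cas9 plasmid for mammalian cells, built to target the human RAD21 gene, which encodes a cohesin subunit also known as SCC1. The "insert" here is a guide sequence rather than a RAD21 coding region. A human U6 RNA polymerase III promoter is followed by a short unannotated gap, where the spacer would sit, and then by the Streptococcus pyogenes guide RNA scaffold. The spacer itself is not annotated in the feature tables. A second cassette expresses S. pyogenes Cas9 from a hybrid promoter made of the CMV enhancer, the chicken β-actin promoter and a hybrid intron. The annotation tool splits the Cas9 coding sequence into adjoining N- and C-terminal portions, but these are contiguous and represent one full-length open reading frame. The reading frame ends in a bipartite nucleoplasmin nuclear localization signal and is followed by the bovine growth hormone polyadenylation signal. Only a single AAV2 inverted terminal repeat is annotated, a backbone remnant that would not support AAV packaging on its own.

In bacteria the plasmid is maintained at high copy through a ColE1/pUC-type origin and selected with ampicillin via β-lactamase. A filamentous phage origin, called f1 in one table and M13 in the other, is also present. The two sequence records, from repository sequencing and from the depositor, differ by one nucleotide in length and give essentially the same feature map.

The name and stated purpose indicate that the plasmid is meant to cut near the C-terminal end of the RAD21 coding sequence, so that a tag can be knocked in by homology-directed repair from a separate donor. The associated publication concerns the auxin-inducible degron 2 system, which suggests degron tagging of endogenous RAD21. The record does not describe the donor or the tag.
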