Features (pLannotate 1.2.2; 18 found; start..end, strand, type, name):
      1..241     +  promoter       U6 promoter: RNA polymerase III promoter for human U6 snRNA
    271..346     +  misc_RNA       gRNA scaffold: guide RNA scaffold for the Streptococcus pyogenes CRISPR/Cas9 system
    353..396     +  misc_RNA       gRNA scaffold (fragment): guide RNA scaffold for the Streptococcus pyogenes CRISPR/Cas9 system
    443..728     +  enhancer       CMV enhancer: human cytomegalovirus immediate early enhancer; contains an 18-bp deletion relative to the standard CMV enhancer
    730..1007    +  promoter       chicken β-actin promoter: No description available
   1008..1236    +  intron         hybrid intron: hybrid between chicken β-actin (CBA) and minute virus of mice (MMV) introns (Gray et al., 2011)
   1374..2975    +  CDS            Cas9(N): N-terminal portion of Streptococcus pyogenes Cas9 (Zetsche et al., 2015)
   2976..5474    +  CDS            Cas9(C): C-terminal portion of Streptococcus pyogenes Cas9 (Zetsche et al., 2015)
   5475..5522    +  CDS            nucleoplasmin NLS: bipartite nuclear localization signal from nucleoplasmin
   5556..5667    +  polyA_signal   bGH poly(A) signal: bovine growth hormone polyadenylation signal
   5772..5912    +  repeat_region  AAV2 ITR: inverted terminal repeat of adeno-associated virus serotype 2 inverted
   5917..5968    -  misc_feature   bom (fragment): basis of mobility region from pBR322
   5987..6367    +  rep_origin     M13 ori (sequence partly withheld): M13 bacteriophage origin of replication; arrow indicates direction of (+) strand synthesis
   6443..6492    -  misc_feature   bom (fragment): basis of mobility region from pBR322
   6594..6629    -  CDS            rop (fragment): Rop protein, which maintains plasmids at low copy number; rop
   6724..6828    +  promoter       AmpR promoter: bla
   6829..7689    +  CDS            AmpR: β-lactamase; bla; confers resistance to ampicillin, carbenicillin, and related antibiotics
   7860..8448    +  rep_origin     ori: high-copy-number ColE1/pMB1/pBR322/pUC origin of replication
>Addgene plasmid #140540 | RAD21 C-tag CRISPR | depositor full sequence | sequence record 272714 | RAD21 C-tag CRISPR sequence 8509 bps
GAGGGCCTATTTCCCATGATTCCTTCATATTTGCATATACGATACAAGGCTGTTAGAGAGATAATTGGAA
TTAATTTGACTGTAAACACAAAGATATTAGTACAAAATACGTGACGTAGAAAGTAATAATTTCTTGGGTA
GTTTGCAGTTTTAAAATTATGTTTTAAAATGGACTATCATATGCTTACCGTAACTTGAAAGTATTTCGAT
TTCTTGGCTTTATATATCTTGTGGAAAGGACGAAACACCGCCAAGGTTCCATATTATATAGTTTTAGAGC
TAGAAATAGCAAGTTAAAATAAGGCTAGTCCGTTATCAACTTGAAAAAGTGGCACCGAGTCGGTGCTTTT
TTGTTTTAGAGCTAGAAATAGCAAGTTAAAATAAGGCTAGTCCGTTTTTAGCGCGTGCGCCAATTCTGCA
GACAAATGGCTCTAGAGGTACCCGTTACATAACTTACGGTAAATGGCCCGCCTGGCTGACCGCCCAACGA
CCCCCGCCCATTGACGTCAATAGTAACGCCAATAGGGACTTTCCATTGACGTCAATGGGTGGAGTATTTA
CGGTAAACTGCCCACTTGGCAGTACATCAAGTGTATCATATGCCAAGTACGCCCCCTATTGACGTCAATG
ACGGTAAATGGCCCGCCTGGCATTGTGCCCAGTACATGACCTTATGGGACTTTCCTACTTGGCAGTACAT
CTACGTATTAGTCATCGCTATTACCATGGTCGAGGTGAGCCCCACGTTCTGCTTCACTCTCCCCATCTCC
CCCCCCTCCCCACCCCCAATTTTGTATTTATTTATTTTTTAATTATTTTGTGCAGCGATGGGGGCGGGGG
GGGGGGGGGGGCGCGCGCCAGGCGGGGCGGGGCGGGGCGAGGGGCGGGGCGGGGCGAGGCGGAGAGGTGC
GGCGGCAGCCAATCAGAGCGGCGCGCTCCGAAAGTTTCCTTTTATGGCGAGGCGGCGGCGGCGGCGGCCC
TATAAAAAGCGAAGCGCGCGGCGGGCGGGAGTCGCTGCGACGCTGCCTTCGCCCCGTGCCCCGCTCCGCC
GCCGCCTCGCGCCGCCCGCCCCGGCTCTGACTGACCGCGTTACTCCCACAGGTGAGCGGGCGGGACGGCC
CTTCTCCTCCGGGCTGTAATTAGCTGAGCAAGAGGTAAGGGTTTAAGGGATGGTTGGTTGGTGGGGTATT
AATGTTTAATTACCTGGAGCACCTGCCTGAAATCACTTTTTTTCAGGTTGGACCGGTGCCACCATGGACT
ATAAGGACCACGACGGAGACTACAAGGATCATGATATTGATTACAAAGACGATGACGATAAGATGGCCCC
AAAGAAGAAGCGGAAGGTCGGTATCCACGGAGTCCCAGCAGCCGACAAGAAGTACAGCATCGGCCTGGAC
ATCGGCACCAACTCTGTGGGCTGGGCCGTGATCACCGACGAGTACAAGGTGCCCAGCAAGAAATTCAAGG
TGCTGGGCAACACCGACCGGCACAGCATCAAGAAGAACCTGATCGGAGCCCTGCTGTTCGACAGCGGCGA
AACAGCCGAGGCCACCCGGCTGAAGAGAACCGCCAGAAGAAGATACACCAGACGGAAGAACCGGATCTGC
TATCTGCAAGAGATCTTCAGCAACGAGATGGCCAAGGTGGACGACAGCTTCTTCCACAGACTGGAAGAGT
CCTTCCTGGTGGAAGAGGATAAGAAGCACGAGCGGCACCCCATCTTCGGCAACATCGTGGACGAGGTGGC
CTACCACGAGAAGTACCCCACCATCTACCACCTGAGAAAGAAACTGGTGGACAGCACCGACAAGGCCGAC
CTGCGGCTGATCTATCTGGCCCTGGCCCACATGATCAAGTTCCGGGGCCACTTCCTGATCGAGGGCGACC
TGAACCCCGACAACAGCGACGTGGACAAGCTGTTCATCCAGCTGGTGCAGACCTACAACCAGCTGTTCGA
GGAAAACCCCATCAACGCCAGCGGCGTGGACGCCAAGGCCATCCTGTCTGCCAGACTGAGCAAGAGCAGA
CGGCTGGAAAATCTGATCGCCCAGCTGCCCGGCGAGAAGAAGAATGGCCTGTTCGGAAACCTGATTGCCC
TGAGCCTGGGCCTGACCCCCAACTTCAAGAGCAACTTCGACCTGGCCGAGGATGCCAAACTGCAGCTGAG
CAAGGACACCTACGACGACGACCTGGACAACCTGCTGGCCCAGATCGGCGACCAGTACGCCGACCTGTTT
CTGGCCGCCAAGAACCTGTCCGACGCCATCCTGCTGAGCGACATCCTGAGAGTGAACACCGAGATCACCA
AGGCCCCCCTGAGCGCCTCTATGATCAAGAGATACGACGAGCACCACCAGGACCTGACCCTGCTGAAAGC
TCTCGTGCGGCAGCAGCTGCCTGAGAAGTACAAAGAGATTTTCTTCGACCAGAGCAAGAACGGCTACGCC
GGCTACATTGACGGCGGAGCCAGCCAGGAAGAGTTCTACAAGTTCATCAAGCCCATCCTGGAAAAGATGG
ACGGCACCGAGGAACTGCTCGTGAAGCTGAACAGAGAGGACCTGCTGCGGAAGCAGCGGACCTTCGACAA
CGGCAGCATCCCCCACCAGATCCACCTGGGAGAGCTGCACGCCATTCTGCGGCGGCAGGAAGATTTTTAC
CCATTCCTGAAGGACAACCGGGAAAAGATCGAGAAGATCCTGACCTTCCGCATCCCCTACTACGTGGGCC
CTCTGGCCAGGGGAAACAGCAGATTCGCCTGGATGACCAGAAAGAGCGAGGAAACCATCACCCCCTGGAA
CTTCGAGGAAGTGGTGGACAAGGGCGCTTCCGCCCAGAGCTTCATCGAGCGGATGACCAACTTCGATAAG
AACCTGCCCAACGAGAAGGTGCTGCCCAAGCACAGCCTGCTGTACGAGTACTTCACCGTGTATAACGAGC
TGACCAAAGTGAAATACGTGACCGAGGGAATGAGAAAGCCCGCCTTCCTGAGCGGCGAGCAGAAAAAGGC
CATCGTGGACCTGCTGTTCAAGACCAACCGGAAAGTGACCGTGAAGCAGCTGAAAGAGGACTACTTCAAG
AAAATCGAGTGCTTCGACTCCGTGGAAATCTCCGGCGTGGAAGATCGGTTCAACGCCTCCCTGGGCACAT
ACCACGATCTGCTGAAAATTATCAAGGACAAGGACTTCCTGGACAATGAGGAAAACGAGGACATTCTGGA
AGATATCGTGCTGACCCTGACACTGTTTGAGGACAGAGAGATGATCGAGGAACGGCTGAAAACCTATGCC
CACCTGTTCGACGACAAAGTGATGAAGCAGCTGAAGCGGCGGAGATACACCGGCTGGGGCAGGCTGAGCC
GGAAGCTGATCAACGGCATCCGGGACAAGCAGTCCGGCAAGACAATCCTGGATTTCCTGAAGTCCGACGG
CTTCGCCAACAGAAACTTCATGCAGCTGATCCACGACGACAGCCTGACCTTTAAAGAGGACATCCAGAAA
GCCCAGGTGTCCGGCCAGGGCGATAGCCTGCACGAGCACATTGCCAATCTGGCCGGCAGCCCCGCCATTA
AGAAGGGCATCCTGCAGACAGTGAAGGTGGTGGACGAGCTCGTGAAAGTGATGGGCCGGCACAAGCCCGA
GAACATCGTGATCGAAATGGCCAGAGAGAACCAGACCACCCAGAAGGGACAGAAGAACAGCCGCGAGAGA
ATGAAGCGGATCGAAGAGGGCATCAAAGAGCTGGGCAGCCAGATCCTGAAAGAACACCCCGTGGAAAACA
CCCAGCTGCAGAACGAGAAGCTGTACCTGTACTACCTGCAGAATGGGCGGGATATGTACGTGGACCAGGA
ACTGGACATCAACCGGCTGTCCGACTACGATGTGGACCATATCGTGCCTCAGAGCTTTCTGAAGGACGAC
TCCATCGACAACAAGGTGCTGACCAGAAGCGACAAGAACCGGGGCAAGAGCGACAACGTGCCCTCCGAAG
AGGTCGTGAAGAAGATGAAGAACTACTGGCGGCAGCTGCTGAACGCCAAGCTGATTACCCAGAGAAAGTT
CGACAATCTGACCAAGGCCGAGAGAGGCGGCCTGAGCGAACTGGATAAGGCCGGCTTCATCAAGAGACAG
CTGGTGGAAACCCGGCAGATCACAAAGCACGTGGCACAGATCCTGGACTCCCGGATGAACACTAAGTACG
ACGAGAATGACAAGCTGATCCGGGAAGTGAAAGTGATCACCCTGAAGTCCAAGCTGGTGTCCGATTTCCG
GAAGGATTTCCAGTTTTACAAAGTGCGCGAGATCAACAACTACCACCACGCCCACGACGCCTACCTGAAC
GCCGTCGTGGGAACCGCCCTGATCAAAAAGTACCCTAAGCTGGAAAGCGAGTTCGTGTACGGCGACTACA
AGGTGTACGACGTGCGGAAGATGATCGCCAAGAGCGAGCAGGAAATCGGCAAGGCTACCGCCAAGTACTT
CTTCTACAGCAACATCATGAACTTTTTCAAGACCGAGATTACCCTGGCCAACGGCGAGATCCGGAAGCGG
CCTCTGATCGAGACAAACGGCGAAACCGGGGAGATCGTGTGGGATAAGGGCCGGGATTTTGCCACCGTGC
GGAAAGTGCTGAGCATGCCCCAAGTGAATATCGTGAAAAAGACCGAGGTGCAGACAGGCGGCTTCAGCAA
AGAGTCTATCCTGCCCAAGAGGAACAGCGATAAGCTGATCGCCAGAAAGAAGGACTGGGACCCTAAGAAG
TACGGCGGCTTCGACAGCCCCACCGTGGCCTATTCTGTGCTGGTGGTGGCCAAAGTGGAAAAGGGCAAGT
CCAAGAAACTGAAGAGTGTGAAAGAGCTGCTGGGGATCACCATCATGGAAAGAAGCAGCTTCGAGAAGAA
TCCCATCGACTTTCTGGAAGCCAAGGGCTACAAAGAAGTGAAAAAGGACCTGATCATCAAGCTGCCTAAG
TACTCCCTGTTCGAGCTGGAAAACGGCCGGAAGAGAATGCTGGCCTCTGCCGGCGAACTGCAGAAGGGAA
ACGAACTGGCCCTGCCCTCCAAATATGTGAACTTCCTGTACCTGGCCAGCCACTATGAGAAGCTGAAGGG
CTCCCCCGAGGATAATGAGCAGAAACAGCTGTTTGTGGAACAGCACAAGCACTACCTGGACGAGATCATC
GAGCAGATCAGCGAGTTCTCCAAGAGAGTGATCCTGGCCGACGCTAATCTGGACAAAGTGCTGTCCGCCT
ACAACAAGCACCGGGATAAGCCCATCAGAGAGCAGGCCGAGAATATCATCCACCTGTTTACCCTGACCAA
TCTGGGAGCCCCTGCCGCCTTCAAGTACTTTGACACCACCATCGACCGGAAGAGGTACACCAGCACCAAA
GAGGTGCTGGACGCCACCCTGATCCACCAGAGCATCACCGGCCTGTACGAGACACGGATCGACCTGTCTC
AGCTGGGAGGCGACAAAAGGCCGGCGGCCACGAAAAAGGCCGGCCAGGCAAAAAAGAAAAAGTAAGAATT
CCTAGAGCTCGCTGATCAGCCTCGACTGTGCCTTCTAGTTGCCAGCCATCTGTTGTTTGCCCCTCCCCCG
TGCCTTCCTTGACCCTGGAAGGTGCCACTCCCACTGTCCTTTCCTAATAAAATGAGGAAATTGCATCGCA
TTGTCTGAGTAGGTGTCATTCTATTCTGGGGGGTGGGGTGGGGCAGGACAGCAAGGGGGAGGATTGGGAA
GAGAATAGCAGGCATGCTGGGGAGCGGCCGCAGGAACCCCTAGTGATGGAGTTGGCCACTCCCTCTCTGC
GCGCTCGCTCGCTCACTGAGGCCGGGCGACCAAAGGTCGCCCGACGCCCGGGCTTTGCCCGGGCGGCCTC
AGTGAGCGAGCGAGCGCGCAGCTGCCTGCAGGGGCGCCTGATGCGGTATTTTCTCCTTACGCATCTGTGC
GGTATTTCACACCGCATA
[142 nt withheld, positions 5969-6110]
C
[141 nt withheld, positions 6112-6252]
CCTTTGACGTTGGAGTCCACGTTCTTT
[37 nt withheld, positions 6280-6316]
ACCCTATCTCGGGCTATTCTTTTGATTTATAAGGGATTTTGCCGATTTCGGCCTATTGGTTAAAAAATGA
GCTGATTTAACAAAAATTTAACGCGAATTTTAACAAAATATTAACGTTTACAATTTTATGGTGCACTCTC
AGTACAATCTGCTCTGATGCCGCATAGTTAAGCCAGCCCCGACACCCGCCAACACCCGCTGACGCGCCCT
GACGGGCTTGTCTGCTCCCGGCATCCGCTTACAGACAAGCTGTGACCGTCTCCGGGAGCTGCATGTGTCA
GAGGTTTTCACCGTCATCACCGAAACGCGCGAGACGAAAGGGCCTCGTGATACGCCTATTTTTATAGGTT
AATGTCATGATAATAATGGTTTCTTAGACGTCAGGTGGCACTTTTCGGGGAAATGTGCGCGGAACCCCTA
TTTGTTTATTTTTCTAAATACATTCAAATATGTATCCGCTCATGAGACAATAACCCTGATAAATGCTTCA
ATAATATTGAAAAAGGAAGAGTATGAGTATTCAACATTTCCGTGTCGCCCTTATTCCCTTTTTTGCGGCA
TTTTGCCTTCCTGTTTTTGCTCACCCAGAAACGCTGGTGAAAGTAAAAGATGCTGAAGATCAGTTGGGTG
CACGAGTGGGTTACATCGAACTGGATCTCAACAGCGGTAAGATCCTTGAGAGTTTTCGCCCCGAAGAACG
TTTTCCAATGATGAGCACTTTTAAAGTTCTGCTATGTGGCGCGGTATTATCCCGTATTGACGCCGGGCAA
GAGCAACTCGGTCGCCGCATACACTATTCTCAGAATGACTTGGTTGAGTACTCACCAGTCACAGAAAAGC
ATCTTACGGATGGCATGACAGTAAGAGAATTATGCAGTGCTGCCATAACCATGAGTGATAACACTGCGGC
CAACTTACTTCTGACAACGATCGGAGGACCGAAGGAGCTAACCGCTTTTTTGCACAACATGGGGGATCAT
GTAACTCGCCTTGATCGTTGGGAACCGGAGCTGAATGAAGCCATACCAAACGACGAGCGTGACACCACGA
TGCCTGTAGCAATGGCAACAACGTTGCGCAAACTATTAACTGGCGAACTACTTACTCTAGCTTCCCGGCA
ACAATTAATAGACTGGATGGAGGCGGATAAAGTTGCAGGACCACTTCTGCGCTCGGCCCTTCCGGCTGGC
TGGTTTATTGCTGATAAATCTGGAGCCGGTGAGCGTGGAAGCCGCGGTATCATTGCAGCACTGGGGCCAG
ATGGTAAGCCCTCCCGTATCGTAGTTATCTACACGACGGGGAGTCAGGCAACTATGGATGAACGAAATAG
ACAGATCGCTGAGATAGGTGCCTCACTGATTAAGCATTGGTAACTGTCAGACCAAGTTTACTCATATATA
CTTTAGATTGATTTAAAACTTCATTTTTAATTTAAAAGGATCTAGGTGAAGATCCTTTTTGATAATCTCA
TGACCAAAATCCCTTAACGTGAGTTTTCGTTCCACTGAGCGTCAGACCCCGTAGAAAAGATCAAAGGATC
TTCTTGAGATCCTTTTTTTCTGCGCGTAATCTGCTGCTTGCAAACAAAAAAACCACCGCTACCAGCGGTG
GTTTGTTTGCCGGATCAAGAGCTACCAACTCTTTTTCCGAAGGTAACTGGCTTCAGCAGAGCGCAGATAC
CAAATACTGTCCTTCTAGTGTAGCCGTAGTTAGGCCACCACTTCAAGAACTCTGTAGCACCGCCTACATA
CCTCGCTCTGCTAATCCTGTTACCAGTGGCTGCTGCCAGTGGCGATAAGTCGTGTCTTACCGGGTTGGAC
TCAAGACGATAGTTACCGGATAAGGCGCAGCGGTCGGGCTGAACGGGGGGTTCGTGCACACAGCCCAGCT
TGGAGCGAACGACCTACACCGAACTGAGATACCTACAGCGTGAGCTATGAGAAAGCGCCACGCTTCCCGA
AGGGAGAAAGGCGGACAGGTATCCGGTAAGCGGCAGGGTCGGAACAGGAGAGCGCACGAGGGAGCTTCCA
GGGGGAAACGCCTGGTATCTTTATAGTCCTGTCGGGTTTCGCCACCTCTGACTTGAGCGTCGATTTTTGT
GATGCTCGTCAGGGGGGCGGAGCCTATGGAAAAACGCCAGCAACGCGGCCTTTTTACGGTTCCTGGCCTT
TTGCTGGCCTTTTGCTCACATGT
