Features (pLannotate 1.2.2; 18 found; start..end, strand, type, name):
      1..241     +  promoter       U6 promoter: RNA polymerase III promoter for human U6 snRNA
    271..346     +  misc_RNA       gRNA scaffold: guide RNA scaffold for the Streptococcus pyogenes CRISPR/Cas9 system
    353..396     +  misc_RNA       gRNA scaffold (fragment): guide RNA scaffold for the Streptococcus pyogenes CRISPR/Cas9 system
    443..728     +  enhancer       CMV enhancer: human cytomegalovirus immediate early enhancer; contains an 18-bp deletion relative to the standard CMV enhancer
    730..1007    +  promoter       chicken β-actin promoter: No description available
   1008..1235    +  intron         hybrid intron: hybrid between chicken β-actin (CBA) and minute virus of mice (MMV) introns (Gray et al., 2011)
   1373..2974    +  CDS            Cas9(N): N-terminal portion of Streptococcus pyogenes Cas9 (Zetsche et al., 2015)
   2975..5473    +  CDS            Cas9(C): C-terminal portion of Streptococcus pyogenes Cas9 (Zetsche et al., 2015)
   5474..5521    +  CDS            nucleoplasmin NLS: bipartite nuclear localization signal from nucleoplasmin
   5555..5666    +  polyA_signal   bGH poly(A) signal: bovine growth hormone polyadenylation signal
   5771..5911    +  repeat_region  AAV2 ITR: inverted terminal repeat of adeno-associated virus serotype 2 inverted
   5916..5967    -  misc_feature   bom (fragment): basis of mobility region from pBR322
   5986..6441    +  rep_origin     f1 ori (sequence partly withheld): f1 bacteriophage origin of replication; arrow indicates direction of (+) strand synthesis
   6442..6491    -  misc_feature   bom (fragment): basis of mobility region from pBR322
   6593..6628    -  CDS            rop (fragment): Rop protein, which maintains plasmids at low copy number; rop
   6723..6827    +  promoter       AmpR promoter: bla
   6828..7688    +  CDS            AmpR: β-lactamase; bla; confers resistance to ampicillin, carbenicillin, and related antibiotics
   7859..8447    +  rep_origin     ori: high-copy-number ColE1/pMB1/pBR322/pUC origin of replication
>Addgene plasmid #140540 | RAD21 C-tag CRISPR | addgene full sequence | sequence record 296033 | Addgene NGS Result
GAGGGCCTATTTCCCATGATTCCTTCATATTTGCATATACGATACAAGGCTGTTAGAGAGATAATTGGAA
TTAATTTGACTGTAAACACAAAGATATTAGTACAAAATACGTGACGTAGAAAGTAATAATTTCTTGGGTA
GTTTGCAGTTTTAAAATTATGTTTTAAAATGGACTATCATATGCTTACCGTAACTTGAAAGTATTTCGAT
TTCTTGGCTTTATATATCTTGTGGAAAGGACGAAACACCGCCAAGGTTCCATATTATATAGTTTTAGAGC
TAGAAATAGCAAGTTAAAATAAGGCTAGTCCGTTATCAACTTGAAAAAGTGGCACCGAGTCGGTGCTTTT
TTGTTTTAGAGCTAGAAATAGCAAGTTAAAATAAGGCTAGTCCGTTTTTAGCGCGTGCGCCAATTCTGCA
GACAAATGGCTCTAGAGGTACCCGTTACATAACTTACGGTAAATGGCCCGCCTGGCTGACCGCCCAACGA
CCCCCGCCCATTGACGTCAATAGTAACGCCAATAGGGACTTTCCATTGACGTCAATGGGTGGAGTATTTA
CGGTAAACTGCCCACTTGGCAGTACATCAAGTGTATCATATGCCAAGTACGCCCCCTATTGACGTCAATG
ACGGTAAATGGCCCGCCTGGCATTGTGCCCAGTACATGACCTTATGGGACTTTCCTACTTGGCAGTACAT
CTACGTATTAGTCATCGCTATTACCATGGTCGAGGTGAGCCCCACGTTCTGCTTCACTCTCCCCATCTCC
CCCCCCTCCCCACCCCCAATTTTGTATTTATTTATTTTTTAATTATTTTGTGCAGCGATGGGGGCGGGGG
GGGGGGGGGGGCGCGCGCCRGGSGGGGSGGGGSGGGGSGRGGGGSGGGGSGGGGCGAGGCGGAGAGGTGC
GGCGGCAGCCAATCAGAGCGGCGCGCTCCGAAAGTTTCCTTTTATGGCGAGGCGGCGGCGGCGGCGGCCC
TATAAAAAGCGAAGCGCGCGGCGGGCGGGAGTCGCTGCGCGCTGCCTTCGCCCCGTGCCCCGCTCCGCCG
CCGCCTCGCGCCGCCCGCCCCGGCTCTGACTGACCGCGTTACTCCCACAGGTGAGCGGGCGGGACGGCCC
TTCTCCTCCGGGCTGTAATTAGCTGAGCAAGAGGTAAGGGTTTAAGGGATGGTTGGTTGGTGGGGTATTA
ATGTTTAATTACCTGGAGCACCTGCCTGAAATCACTTTTTTTCAGGTTGGACCGGTGCCACCATGGACTA
TAAGGACCACGACGGAGACTACAAGGATCATGATATTGATTACAAAGACGATGACGATAAGATGGCCCCA
AAGAAGAAGCGGAAGGTCGGTATCCACGGAGTCCCAGCAGCCGACAAGAAGTACAGCATCGGCCTGGACA
TCGGCACCAACTCTGTGGGCTGGGCCGTGATCACCGACGAGTACAAGGTGCCCAGCAAGAAATTCAAGGT
GCTGGGCAACACCGACCGGCACAGCATCAAGAAGAACCTGATCGGAGCCCTGCTGTTCGACAGCGGCGAA
ACAGCCGAGGCCACCCGGCTGAAGAGAACCGCCAGAAGAAGATACACCAGACGGAAGAACCGGATCTGCT
ATCTGCAAGAGATCTTCAGCAACGAGATGGCCAAGGTGGACGACAGCTTCTTCCACAGACTGGAAGAGTC
CTTCCTGGTGGAAGAGGATAAGAAGCACGAGCGGCACCCCATCTTCGGCAACATCGTGGACGAGGTGGCC
TACCACGAGAAGTACCCCACCATCTACCACCTGAGAAAGAAACTGGTGGACAGCACCGACAAGGCCGACC
TGCGGCTGATCTATCTGGCCCTGGCCCACATGATCAAGTTCCGGGGCCACTTCCTGATCGAGGGCGACCT
GAACCCCGACAACAGCGACGTGGACAAGCTGTTCATCCAGCTGGTGCAGACCTACAACCAGCTGTTCGAG
GAAAACCCCATCAACGCCAGCGGCGTGGACGCCAAGGCCATCCTGTCTGCCAGACTGAGCAAGAGCAGAC
GGCTGGAAAATCTGATCGCCCAGCTGCCCGGCGAGAAGAAGAATGGCCTGTTCGGAAACCTGATTGCCCT
GAGCCTGGGCCTGACCCCCAACTTCAAGAGCAACTTCGACCTGGCCGAGGATGCCAAACTGCAGCTGAGC
AAGGACACCTACGACGACGACCTGGACAACCTGCTGGCCCAGATCGGCGACCAGTACGCCGACCTGTTTC
TGGCCGCCAAGAACCTGTCCGACGCCATCCTGCTGAGCGACATCCTGAGAGTGAACACCGAGATCACCAA
GGCCCCCCTGAGCGCCTCTATGATCAAGAGATACGACGAGCACCACCAGGACCTGACCCTGCTGAAAGCT
CTCGTGCGGCAGCAGCTGCCTGAGAAGTACAAAGAGATTTTCTTCGACCAGAGCAAGAACGGCTACGCCG
GCTACATTGACGGCGGAGCCAGCCAGGAAGAGTTCTACAAGTTCATCAAGCCCATCCTGGAAAAGATGGA
CGGCACCGAGGAACTGCTCGTGAAGCTGAACAGAGAGGACCTGCTGCGGAAGCAGCGGACCTTCGACAAC
GGCAGCATCCCCCACCAGATCCACCTGGGAGAGCTGCACGCCATTCTGCGGCGGCAGGAAGATTTTTACC
CATTCCTGAAGGACAACCGGGAAAAGATCGAGAAGATCCTGACCTTCCGCATCCCCTACTACGTGGGCCC
TCTGGCCAGGGGAAACAGCAGATTCGCCTGGATGACCAGAAAGAGCGAGGAAACCATCACCCCCTGGAAC
TTCGAGGAAGTGGTGGACAAGGGCGCTTCCGCCCAGAGCTTCATCGAGCGGATGACCAACTTCGATAAGA
ACCTGCCCAACGAGAAGGTGCTGCCCAAGCACAGCCTGCTGTACGAGTACTTCACCGTGTATAACGAGCT
GACCAAAGTGAAATACGTGACCGAGGGAATGAGAAAGCCCGCCTTCCTGAGCGGCGAGCAGAAAAAGGCC
ATCGTGGACCTGCTGTTCAAGACCAACCGGAAAGTGACCGTGAAGCAGCTGAAAGAGGACTACTTCAAGA
AAATCGAGTGCTTCGACTCCGTGGAAATCTCCGGCGTGGAAGATCGGTTCAACGCCTCCCTGGGCACATA
CCACGATCTGCTGAAAATTATCAAGGACAAGGACTTCCTGGACAATGAGGAAAACGAGGACATTCTGGAA
GATATCGTGCTGACCCTGACACTGTTTGAGGACAGAGAGATGATCGAGGAACGGCTGAAAACCTATGCCC
ACCTGTTCGACGACAAAGTGATGAAGCAGCTGAAGCGGCGGAGATACACCGGCTGGGGCAGGCTGAGCCG
GAAGCTGATCAACGGCATCCGGGACAAGCAGTCCGGCAAGACAATCCTGGATTTCCTGAAGTCCGACGGC
TTCGCCAACAGAAACTTCATGCAGCTGATCCACGACGACAGCCTGACCTTTAAAGAGGACATCCAGAAAG
CCCAGGTGTCCGGCCAGGGCGATAGCCTGCACGAGCACATTGCCAATCTGGCCGGCAGCCCCGCCATTAA
GAAGGGCATCCTGCAGACAGTGAAGGTGGTGGACGAGCTCGTGAAAGTGATGGGCCGGCACAAGCCCGAG
AACATCGTGATCGAAATGGCCAGAGAGAACCAGACCACCCAGAAGGGACAGAAGAACAGCCGCGAGAGAA
TGAAGCGGATCGAAGAGGGCATCAAAGAGCTGGGCAGCCAGATCCTGAAAGAACACCCCGTGGAAAACAC
CCAGCTGCAGAACGAGAAGCTGTACCTGTACTACCTGCAGAATGGGCGGGATATGTACGTGGACCAGGAA
CTGGACATCAACCGGCTGTCCGACTACGATGTGGACCATATCGTGCCTCAGAGCTTTCTGAAGGACGACT
CCATCGACAACAAGGTGCTGACCAGAAGCGACAAGAACCGGGGCAAGAGCGACAACGTGCCCTCCGAAGA
GGTCGTGAAGAAGATGAAGAACTACTGGCGGCAGCTGCTGAACGCCAAGCTGATTACCCAGAGAAAGTTC
GACAATCTGACCAAGGCCGAGAGAGGCGGCCTGAGCGAACTGGATAAGGCCGGCTTCATCAAGAGACAGC
TGGTGGAAACCCGGCAGATCACAAAGCACGTGGCACAGATCCTGGACTCCCGGATGAACACTAAGTACGA
CGAGAATGACAAGCTGATCCGGGAAGTGAAAGTGATCACCCTGAAGTCCAAGCTGGTGTCCGATTTCCGG
AAGGATTTCCAGTTTTACAAAGTGCGCGAGATCAACAACTACCACCACGCCCACGACGCCTACCTGAACG
CCGTCGTGGGAACCGCCCTGATCAAAAAGTACCCTAAGCTGGAAAGCGAGTTCGTGTACGGCGACTACAA
GGTGTACGACGTGCGGAAGATGATCGCCAAGAGCGAGCAGGAAATCGGCAAGGCTACCGCCAAGTACTTC
TTCTACAGCAACATCATGAACTTTTTCAAGACCGAGATTACCCTGGCCAACGGCGAGATCCGGAAGCGGC
CTCTGATCGAGACAAACGGCGAAACCGGGGAGATCGTGTGGGATAAGGGCCGGGATTTTGCCACCGTGCG
GAAAGTGCTGAGCATGCCCCAAGTGAATATCGTGAAAAAGACCGAGGTGCAGACAGGCGGCTTCAGCAAA
GAGTCTATCCTGCCCAAGAGGAACAGCGATAAGCTGATCGCCAGAAAGAAGGACTGGGACCCTAAGAAGT
ACGGCGGCTTCGACAGCCCCACCGTGGCCTATTCTGTGCTGGTGGTGGCCAAAGTGGAAAAGGGCAAGTC
CAAGAAACTGAAGAGTGTGAAAGAGCTGCTGGGGATCACCATCATGGAAAGAAGCAGCTTCGAGAAGAAT
CCCATCGACTTTCTGGAAGCCAAGGGCTACAAAGAAGTGAAAAAGGACCTGATCATCAAGCTGCCTAAGT
ACTCCCTGTTCGAGCTGGAAAACGGCCGGAAGAGAATGCTGGCCTCTGCCGGCGAACTGCAGAAGGGAAA
CGAACTGGCCCTGCCCTCCAAATATGTGAACTTCCTGTACCTGGCCAGCCACTATGAGAAGCTGAAGGGC
TCCCCCGAGGATAATGAGCAGAAACAGCTGTTTGTGGAACAGCACAAGCACTACCTGGACGAGATCATCG
AGCAGATCAGCGAGTTCTCCAAGAGAGTGATCCTGGCCGACGCTAATCTGGACAAAGTGCTGTCCGCCTA
CAACAAGCACCGGGATAAGCCCATCAGAGAGCAGGCCGAGAATATCATCCACCTGTTTACCCTGACCAAT
CTGGGAGCCCCTGCCGCCTTCAAGTACTTTGACACCACCATCGACCGGAAGAGGTACACCAGCACCAAAG
AGGTGCTGGACGCCACCCTGATCCACCAGAGCATCACCGGCCTGTACGAGACACGGATCGACCTGTCTCA
GCTGGGAGGCGACAAAAGGCCGGCGGCCACGAAAAAGGCCGGCCAGGCAAAAAAGAAAAAGTAAGAATTC
CTAGAGCTCGCTGATCAGCCTCGACTGTGCCTTCTAGTTGCCAGCCATCTGTTGTTTGCCCCTCCCCCGT
GCCTTCCTTGACCCTGGAAGGTGCCACTCCCACTGTCCTTTCCTAATAAAATGAGGAAATTGCATCGCAT
TGTCTGAGTAGGTGTCATTCTATTCTGGGGGGTGGGGTGGGGCAGGACAGCAAGGGGGAGGATTGGGAAG
AGAATAGCAGGCATGCTGGGGAGCGGCCGCAGGAACCCCTAGTGATGGAGTTGGCCACTCCCTCTCTGCG
CGCTCGCTCGCTCACTGAGGCCGGGCGACCAAAGGTCGCCCGACGCCCGGGCTTTGCCCGGGCGGCCTCA
GTGAGCGAGCGAGCGCGCAGCTGCCTGCAGGGGCGCCTGATGCGGTATTTTCTCCTTACGCATCTGTGCG
GTATTTCACACCGCATA
[95 nt withheld, positions 5968-6062]
T
[46 nt withheld, positions 6064-6109]
C
[141 nt withheld, positions 6111-6251]
CCTTTGACGTTGGAGTCCACGTTCTTT
[37 nt withheld, positions 6279-6315]
ACTCTATCTCGGGCTATTCTTTTGATTTATAAGGGATTTTGCCGATTTCGGTCTATTGGTTAAAAAATGA
GCTGATTTAACAAAAATTTAACGCGAATTTTAACAAAATATTAACGTTTACAATTTTATGGTGCACTCTC
AGTACAATCTGCTCTGATGCCGCATAGTTAAGCCAGCCCCGACACCCGCCAACACCCGCTGACGCGCCCT
GACGGGCTTGTCTGCTCCCGGCATCCGCTTACAGACAAGCTGTGACCGTCTCCGGGAGCTGCATGTGTCA
GAGGTTTTCACCGTCATCACCGAAACGCGCGAGACGAAAGGGCCTCGTGATACGCCTATTTTTATAGGTT
AATGTCATGATAATAATGGTTTCTTAGACGTCAGGTGGCACTTTTCGGGGAAATGTGCGCGGAACCCCTA
TTTGTTTATTTTTCTAAATACATTCAAATATGTATCCGCTCATGAGACAATAACCCTGATAAATGCTTCA
ATAATATTGAAAAAGGAAGAGTATGAGTATTCAACATTTCCGTGTCGCCCTTATTCCCTTTTTTGCGGCA
TTTTGCCTTCCTGTTTTTGCTCACCCAGAAACGCTGGTGAAAGTAAAAGATGCTGAAGATCAGTTGGGTG
CACGAGTGGGTTACATCGAACTGGATCTCAACAGCGGTAAGATCCTTGAGAGTTTTCGCCCCGAAGAACG
TTTTCCAATGATGAGCACTTTTAAAGTTCTGCTATGTGGCGCGGTATTATCCCGTATTGACGCCGGGCAA
GAGCAACTCGGTCGCCGCATACACTATTCTCAGAATGACTTGGTTGAGTACTCACCAGTCACAGAAAAGC
ATCTTACGGATGGCATGACAGTAAGAGAATTATGCAGTGCTGCCATAACCATGAGTGATAACACTGCGGC
CAACTTACTTCTGACAACGATCGGAGGACCGAAGGAGCTAACCGCTTTTTTGCACAACATGGGGGATCAT
GTAACTCGCCTTGATCGTTGGGAACCGGAGCTGAATGAAGCCATACCAAACGACGAGCGTGACACCACGA
TGCCTGTAGCAATGGCAACAACGTTGCGCAAACTATTAACTGGCGAACTACTTACTCTAGCTTCCCGGCA
ACAATTAATAGACTGGATGGAGGCGGATAAAGTTGCAGGACCACTTCTGCGCTCGGCCCTTCCGGCTGGC
TGGTTTATTGCTGATAAATCTGGAGCCGGTGAGCGTGGAAGCCGCGGTATCATTGCAGCACTGGGGCCAG
ATGGTAAGCCCTCCCGTATCGTAGTTATCTACACGACGGGGAGTCAGGCAACTATGGATGAACGAAATAG
ACAGATCGCTGAGATAGGTGCCTCACTGATTAAGCATTGGTAACTGTCAGACCAAGTTTACTCATATATA
CTTTAGATTGATTTAAAACTTCATTTTTAATTTAAAAGGATCTAGGTGAAGATCCTTTTTGATAATCTCA
TGACCAAAATCCCTTAACGTGAGTTTTCGTTCCACTGAGCGTCAGACCCCGTAGAAAAGATCAAAGGATC
TTCTTGAGATCCTTTTTTTCTGCGCGTAATCTGCTGCTTGCAAACAAAAAAACCACCGCTACCAGCGGTG
GTTTGTTTGCCGGATCAAGAGCTACCAACTCTTTTTCCGAAGGTAACTGGCTTCAGCAGAGCGCAGATAC
CAAATACTGTTCTTCTAGTGTAGCCGTAGTTAGGCCACCACTTCAAGAACTCTGTAGCACCGCCTACATA
CCTCGCTCTGCTAATCCTGTTACCAGTGGCTGCTGCCAGTGGCGATAAGTCGTGTCTTACCGGGTTGGAC
TCAAGACGATAGTTACCGGATAAGGCGCAGCGGTCGGGCTGAACGGGGGGTTCGTGCACACAGCCCAGCT
TGGAGCGAACGACCTACACCGAACTGAGATACCTACAGCGTGAGCTATGAGAAAGCGCCACGCTTCCCGA
AGGGAGAAAGGCGGACAGGTATCCGGTAAGCGGCAGGGTCGGAACAGGAGAGCGCACGAGGGAGCTTCCA
GGGGGAAACGCCTGGTATCTTTATAGTCCTGTCGGGTTTCGCCACCTCTGACTTGAGCGTCGATTTTTGT
GATGCTCGTCAGGGGGGCGGAGCCTATGGAAAAACGCCAGCAACGCGGCCTTTTTACGGTTCCTGGCCTT
TTGCTGGCCTTTTGCTCACATGT
